Addgene plasmid #164038: BC1209-pHR-dSV40-dCas9-14xGFP11-P2A-BFP
Purpose: Expression of dCas9-14xGFP11 in mammalian cells
Depositing lab: Baohui Chen. Depositing organization: Zhejiang University. Publication: Efficient labeling and imaging of protein-coding genes in living cells using CRISPR-Tag. Chen B, Zou W, Xu H, Liang Y, Huang B. Nat Commun. 2018 Nov 29;9(1):5065. doi: 10.1038/s41467-018-07498-y. PubMed 30498221.
Backbone
  Vector backbone: pHR
  Vector type: Mammalian Expression, Lentiviral, CRISPR
Growth in bacteria
  Bacterial resistance: Ampicillin, 100 μg/mL
  Growth temperature: 37°C
  Growth strain: NEB Stable
  Copy number: High Copy
Gene/Insert
  Gene/Insert name: dCas9-14xGFP11
  Species: Synthetic
  Mutation: D10A and H840A in Cas9
  Promoter: dSV40
  Cloning method: Gibson Cloning
Terms and licenses: Academic/Nonprofit Terms; Industry Terms: Not Available to Industry
How to cite: BC1209-pHR-dSV40-dCas9-14xGFP11-P2A-BFP was a gift from Baohui Chen (Addgene plasmid # 164038 ; http://n2t.net/addgene:164038 ; RRID:Addgene_164038)
