[The description below was written by a language model from this plasmid's Addgene catalogue record and pLannotate feature annotations shown in this document.]
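Description:
BC1209-pHR-dSV40-dCas9-14xGFP11-P2A-BFP is a lentiviral transfer plasmid of about 14.6 kb built on the pHR backbone for expressing a tagged, nuclease-dead Cas9 in mammalian cells. It is propagated in E. coli through a high-copy ColE1/pUC-type origin with ampicillin selection (AmpR under its own bla promoter). The backbone also carries remnants of older vector lineages, including fragments of TcR, rop and bom, and an SV40 promoter–gpt–small t intron–SV40 poly(A) segment located outside the viral region. The lentiviral portion comprises a truncated HIV-1 5' LTR, the Ψ packaging signal with a gag fragment, the RRE for Rev-dependent RNA export, the cPPT/CTS, a WPRE to enhance transcript expression, and a self-inactivating ΔU3 3' LTR. Packaging functions must be supplied in trans to produce virus.

The payload is driven by an SV40 early promoter annotated at roughly 210 bp, shorter than the enhancer-containing SV40 promoter elsewhere in the plasmid. This fits the "dSV40" designation, although the record does not explain the modification. It directs Streptococcus pyogenes Cas9 carrying the D10A and H840A mutations, which abolish cleavage while retaining guide RNA-directed DNA binding. According to the name, dCas9 is fused to 14 tandem copies of GFP11, followed by a P2A self-cleaving peptide and TagBFP. The feature table does not annotate the GFP11 array or P2A, but an unannotated gap between the Cas9 and TagBFP coding sequences could accommodate them. GFP11 is the small split-GFP strand that becomes fluorescent on complementing GFP1-10, which is not encoded here, so each dCas9 can recruit multiple fluorophores. BFP marks expressing cells. The associated work concerns imaging of protein-coding genes in living cells.
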