Features (pLannotate 1.2.2; 32 found; start..end, strand, type, name):
    102..120     -  promoter       SP6 promoter: promoter for bacteriophage SP6 RNA polymerase
    348..627     +  CDS            TcR (fragment): tetracycline efflux protein; tet; confers resistance to tetracycline
    628..676     -  misc_feature   bom (fragment): basis of mobility region from pBR322
    778..813     -  CDS            rop (fragment): Rop protein, which maintains plasmids at low copy number; rop
    908..1012    +  promoter       AmpR promoter: bla
   1013..1873    +  CDS            AmpR: β-lactamase; bla; confers resistance to ampicillin, carbenicillin, and related antibiotics
   2044..2632    +  rep_origin     ori: high-copy-number ColE1/pMB1/pBR322/pUC origin of replication
   2815..2871    +  CDS            lacI (fragment): lac repressor; lacI; The lac repressor binds to the lac operator to inhibit transcription in E. coli. This inhibition can be relieved by adding lactose or isopropyl-β-D-thiogalactopyranoside (IPTG).
   2878..3207    +  promoter       SV40 promoter: SV40 enhancer and early promoter
   3407..3526    +  CDS            gpt (fragment): XGPT_ECOLI - Also known as gpp, gxu. Experimental evidence at protein level: Swiss-Prot protein existence level 1. Purine salvage pathway enzyme that catalyzes the transfer of the ribosyl-5-phosphate group from 5-phospho-alpha-D-ribose 1- diphosphate (PRPP) to the N9 position of the 6-oxopurines guanine and xanthine to form the corresponding ribonucleotides GMP (guanosine 5'- monophosphate) and XMP (xanthosine 5'-monophosphate), with the release of PPi. To a lesser extent, also acts on hypoxanthine (PubMed:9100006, PubMed:3886014). Does not ribophosphorylate adenine (PubMed:3886014). From Esch
   3526..3861    +  CDS            gpt (fragment): XGPT_ECOLI - Also known as gpp, gxu. Experimental evidence at protein level: Swiss-Prot protein existence level 1. Purine salvage pathway enzyme that catalyzes the transfer of the ribosyl-5-phosphate group from 5-phospho-alpha-D-ribose 1- diphosphate (PRPP) to the N9 position of the 6-oxopurines guanine and xanthine to form the corresponding ribonucleotides GMP (guanosine 5'- monophosphate) and XMP (xanthosine 5'-monophosphate), with the release of PPi. To a lesser extent, also acts on hypoxanthine (PubMed:9100006, PubMed:3886014). Does not ribophosphorylate adenine (PubMed:3886014). From Esch
   3956..4261    +  CDS            frsA (fragment): FRSA_ECOLI - Also known as yafA. Experimental evidence at protein level: Swiss-Prot protein existence level 1. Catalyzes the hydrolysis of esters (PubMed:15808744). Displays esterase activity toward pNP-butyrate (PubMed:15808744). May stimulate mixed-acid fermentation by acting as a fermentation/respiration switch that down-regulates respiration and up- regulates fermentation rates (PubMed:15169777). From Escherichia coli (strain K12).
   4265..4339    +  CDS            small t antigen (fragment): SV40 (simian virus 40) small t antigen
   4341..4406    +  intron         small t intron: SV40 (simian virus 40) small t antigen intron
   4536..4556    +  CDS            SV40 NLS: nuclear localization signal of SV40 (simian virus 40) large T antigen
   4875..4958    +  CDS            large T antigen (fragment): large T antigen from SV40 (simian virus 40)
   4981..5115    +  polyA_signal   SV40 poly(A) signal: SV40 polyadenylation signal
   5282..5611    +  CDS            nef (fragment): NEF_HV1BR - Experimental evidence at protein level: Swiss-Prot protein existence level 1. Extracellular Nef protein targets CD4(+) T-lymphocytes for apoptosis by interacting with CXCR4 surface receptors (PubMed:14990729). From Human immunodeficiency virus type 1 group M subtype B (isolate BRU/LAI) (HIV-1).
   5659..5916    +  LTR            5' LTR (truncated): truncated 5' long terminal repeat (LTR) from HIV-1
   5963..6088    +  misc_feature   HIV-1 Ψ: packaging signal of human immunodeficiency virus type 1
   6072..6410    +  CDS            HIV-1 gag (fragment): gag protein from human immunodeficiency virus 1; gag
   6585..6818    +  misc_feature   RRE: The Rev response element (RRE) of HIV-1 allows for Rev-dependent mRNA export from the nucleus to the cytoplasm.
   7195..7295    +  CDS            Rev (fragment): human immunodeficiency virus 1 (HIV-1) Rev protein; rev; enhances nuclear export of unspliced and incompletely spliced viral mRNAs
   7332..7449    +  misc_feature   cPPT/CTS: central polypurine tract and central termination sequence of HIV-1
   7486..7509    -  misc_feature   MCS (fragment): pBluescript multiple cloning site
   7512..7722    +  promoter       SV40 promoter: SV40 early promoter
   7786..7806    +  misc_feature   MCS (fragment): multiple cloning site
   7813..11916   +  CDS            Cas9: Cas9 (Csn1) endonuclease from the Streptococcus pyogenes Type II CRISPR/Cas system generates RNA-guided double strand breaks in DNA
  13045..13743   +  CDS            TagBFP: TagBFP is a basic (constitutively fluorescent) blue fluorescent protein published in 2008, derived from Entacmaea quadricolor. It is reported to be a very rapidly-maturing monomer with very low acid sensitivity.
  13795..14383   +  misc_feature   WPRE: woodchuck hepatitis virus posttranscriptional regulatory element
  14409..14480   +  CDS            nef (fragment): NEF_HV1Z2 - Experimental evidence at protein level: Swiss-Prot protein existence level 1. Extracellular Nef protein targets CD4(+) T-lymphocytes for apoptosis by interacting with CXCR4 surface receptors. From Human immunodeficiency virus type 1 group M subtype D (isolate Z2/CDC-Z34) (HIV-1).
  14482..77      +  LTR            3' LTR (ΔU3) (across the origin): self-inactivating 3' long terminal repeat (LTR) from HIV-1
>Addgene plasmid #164038 | BC1209-pHR-dSV40-dCas9-14xGFP11-P2A-BFP | addgene full sequence | sequence record 323198 | Addgene NGS Result
GTGTGCCCGTCTGTTGTGTGACTCTGGTAACTAGAGATCCCTCAGACCCTTTTAGTCAGTGTGGAAAATC
TCTAGCAGCATCTAGAATTAATTCCGTGTATTCTATAGTGTCACCTAAATCGTATGTGTATGATACATAA
GGTTATGTATTAATTGTAGCCGCGTTCTAACGACAATATGTACAAGCCTAATTGTGTAGCATCTGGCTTA
CTGAAGCAGACCCTATCATCTCTCTCGTAAACTGCCGTCAGAGTCGGTTTGGTTGGACGAACCTTCTGAG
TTTCTGGTAACGCCGTCCCGCACCCGGAAATGGTCAGCGAACCAATCAGCAGGGTCATCGCTAGCCAGAT
CCTCTACGCCGGACGCATCGTGGCCGGCATCACCGGCGCCACAGGTGCGGTTGCTGGCGCCTATATCGCC
GACATCACCGATGGGGAAGATCGGGCTCGCCACTTCGGGCTCATGAGCGCTTGTTTCGGCGTGGGTATGG
TGGCAGGCCCCGTGGCCGGGGGACTGTTGGGCGCCATCTCCTTGCATGCACCATTCCTTGCGGCGGCGGT
GCTCAACGGCCTCAACCTACTACTGGGCTGCTTCCTAATGCAGGAGTCGCATAAGGGAGAGCGTCGAATG
GTGCACTCTCAGTACAATCTGCTCTGATGCCGCATAGTTAAGCCAGCCCCGACACCCGCCAACACCCGCT
GACGCGCCCTGACGGGCTTGTCTGCTCCCGGCATCCGCTTACAGACAAGCTGTGACCGTCTCCGGGAGCT
GCATGTGTCAGAGGTTTTCACCGTCATCACCGAAACGCGCGAGACGAAAGGGCCTCGTGATACGCCTATT
TTTATAGGTTAATGTCATGATAATAATGGTTTCTTAGACGTCAGGTGGCACTTTTCGGGGAAATGTGCGC
GGAACCCCTATTTGTTTATTTTTCTAAATACATTCAAATATGTATCCGCTCATGAGACAATAACCCTGAT
AAATGCTTCAATAATATTGAAAAAGGAAGAGTATGAGTATTCAACATTTCCGTGTCGCCCTTATTCCCTT
TTTTGCGGCATTTTGCCTTCCTGTTTTTGCTCACCCAGAAACGCTGGTGAAAGTAAAAGATGCTGAAGAT
CAGTTGGGTGCACGAGTGGGTTACATCGAACTGGATCTCAACAGCGGTAAGATCCTTGAGAGTTTTCGCC
CCGAAGAACGTTTTCCAATGATGAGCACTTTTAAAGTTCTGCTATGTGGCGCGGTATTATCCCGTATTGA
CGCCGGGCAAGAGCAACTCGGTCGCCGCATACACTATTCTCAGAATGACTTGGTTGAGTACTCACCAGTC
ACAGAAAAGCATCTTACGGATGGCATGACAGTAAGAGAATTATGCAGTGCTGCCATAACCATGAGTGATA
ACACTGCGGCCAACTTACTTCTGACAACGATCGGAGGACCGAAGGAGCTAACCGCTTTTTTGCACAACAT
GGGGGATCATGTAACTCGCCTTGATCGTTGGGAACCGGAGCTGAATGAAGCCATACCAAACGACGAGCGT
GACACCACGATGCCTGTAGCAATGGCAACAACGTTGCGCAAACTATTAACTGGCGAACTACTTACTCTAG
CTTCCCGGCAACAATTAATAGACTGGATGGAGGCGGATAAAGTTGCAGGACCACTTCTGCGCTCGGCCCT
TCCGGCTGGCTGGTTTATTGCTGATAAATCTGGAGCCGGTGAGCGTGGGTCTCGCGGTATCATTGCAGCA
CTGGGGCCAGATGGTAAGCCCTCCCGTATCGTAGTTATCTACACGACGGGGAGTCAGGCAACTATGGATG
AACGAAATAGACAGATCGCTGAGATAGGTGCCTCACTGATTAAGCATTGGTAACTGTCAGACCAAGTTTA
CTCATATATACTTTAGATTGATTTAAAACTTCATTTTTAATTTAAAAGGATCTAGGTGAAGATCCTTTTT
GATAATCTCATGACCAAAATCCCTTAACGTGAGTTTTCGTTCCACTGAGCGTCAGACCCCGTAGAAAAGA
TCAAAGGATCTTCTTGAGATCCTTTTTTTCTGCGCGTAATCTGCTGCTTGCAAACAAAAAAACCACCGCT
ACCAGCGGTGGTTTGTTTGCCGGATCAAGAGCTACCAACTCTTTTTCCGAAGGTAACTGGCTTCAGCAGA
GCGCAGATACCAAATACTGTTCTTCTAGTGTAGCCGTAGTTAGGCCACCACTTCAAGAACTCTGTAGCAC
CGCCTACATACCTCGCTCTGCTAATCCTGTTACCAGTGGCTGCTGCCAGTGGCGATAAGTCGTGTCTTAC
CGGGTTGGACTCAAGACGATAGTTACCGGATAAGGCGCAGCGGTCGGGCTGAACGGGGGGTTCGTGCACA
CAGCCCAGCTTGGAGCGAACGACCTACACCGAACTGAGATACCTACAGCGTGAGCTATGAGAAAGCGCCA
CGCTTCCCGAAGGGAGAAAGGCGGACAGGTATCCGGTAAGCGGCAGGGTCGGAACAGGAGAGCGCACGAG
GGAGCTTCCAGGGGGAAACGCCTGGTATCTTTATAGTCCTGTCGGGTTTCGCCACCTCTGACTTGAGCGT
CGATTTTTGTGATGCTCGTCAGGGGGGCGGAGCCTATGGAAAAACGCCAGCAACGCGGCCTTTTTACGGT
TCCTGGCCTTTTGCTGGCCTTTTGCTCACATGTTCTTTCCTGCGTTATCCCCTGATTCTGTGGATAACCG
TATTACCGCCTTTGAGTGAGCTGATACCGCTCGCCGCAGCCGAACGACCGAGCGCAGCGAGTCAGTGAGC
GAGGAAGCGGAAGAGCGCCCAATACGCAAACCGCCTCTCCCCGCGCGTTGGCCGATTCATTAATGCAGCT
GTGGAATGTGTGTCAGTTAGGGTGTGGAAAGTCCCCAGGCTCCCCAGCAGGCAGAAGTATGCAAAGCATG
CATCTCAATTAGTCAGCAACCAGGTGTGGAAAGTCCCCAGGCTCCCCAGCAGGCAGAAGTATGCAAAGCA
TGCATCTCAATTAGTCAGCAACCATAGTCCCGCCCCTAACTCCGCCCATCCCGCCCCTAACTCCGCCCAG
TTCCGCCCATTCTCCGCCCCATGGCTGACTAATTTTTTTTATTTATGCAGAGGCCGAGGCCGCCTCGGCC
TCTGAGCTATTCCAGAAGTAGTGAGGAGGCTTTTTTGGAGGCCTAGGCTTTTGCAAAAAGCTTGGACACA
AGACAGGCTTGCGAGATATGTTTGAGAATACCACTTTATCCCGCGTCAGGGAGAGGCAGTGCGTAAAAAG
ACGCGGACTCATGTGAAATACTGGTTTTTAGTGCGCCAGATCTCTATAATCTCGCGCAACCTATTTTCCC
CTCGAACACTTTTTAAGCCGTAGATAAACAGGCTGGGACACTTCACATGAGCGAAAAATACATCGTCACC
TGGGACATGTTGCAGATCCATGCACGTAAACTCGCAAGCCGACTGATGCCTTCTGAACAATGGAAAGGCA
TTATTGCCGTAAGCCGTGGCGGTCTGTACCGGGTGCGTTACTGGCGCGTGAACTGGGTATTCGTCATGTC
GATACCGTTTGTATTTCCAGCTACGATCACGACAACCAGCGCGAGCTTAAAGTGCTGAAACGCGCAGAAG
GCGATGGCGAAGGCTTCATCGTTATTGATGACCTGGTGGATACCGGTGGTACTGCGGTTGCGATTCGTGA
AATGTATCCAAAAGCGCACTTTGTCACCATCTTCGCAAAACCGGCTGGTCGTCCGCTGGTTGATGACTAT
GTTGTTGATATCCCGCAAGATACCTGGATTGAACAGCCGTGGGATATGGGCGTCGTATTCGTCCCGCCAA
TCTCCGGTCGCTAATCTTTTCAACGCCTGGCACTGCCGGGCGTTGTTCTTTTTAACTTCAGGCGGGTTAC
AATAGTTTCCAGTAAGTATTCTGGAGGCTGCATCCATGACACAGGCAAACCTGAGCGAAACCCTGTTCAA
ACCCCGCTTTAAACATCCTGAAACCTCGACGCTAGTCCGCCGCTTTAATCACGGCGCACAACCGCCTGTG
CAGTCGGCCCTTGATGGTAAAACCATCCCTCACTGGTATCGCATGATTAACCGTCTGATGTGGATCTGGC
GCGGCATTGACCCACGCGAAATCCTCGACGTCCAGGCACGTATTGTGATGAGCGATGCCGAACGTACCGA
CGATGATTTATACGATACGGTGATTGGCTACCGTGGCGGCAACTGGATTTATGAGTGGGCCCCGGATCTT
TGTGAAGGAACCTTACTTCTGTGGTGTGACATAATTGGACAAACTACCTACAGAGATTTAAAGCTCTAAG
GTAAATATAAAATTTTTAAGTGTATAATGTGTTAAACTACTGATTCTAATTGTTTGTGTATTTTAGATTC
CAACCTATGGAACTGATGAATGGGAGCAGTGGTGGAATGCCTTTAATGAGGAAAACCTGTTTTGCTCAGA
AGAAATGCCATCTAGTGATGATGAGGCTACTGCTGACTCTCAACATTCTACTCCTCCAAAAAAGAAGAGA
AAGGTAGAAGACCCCAAGGACTTTCCTTCAGAATTGCTAAGTTTTTTGAGTCATGCTGTGTTTAGTAATA
GAACTCTTGCTTGCTTTGCTATTTACACCACAAAGGAAAAAGCTGCACTGCTATACAAGAAAATTATGGA
AAAATATTCTGTAACCTTTATAAGTAGGCATAACAGTTATAATCATAACATACTGTTTTTTCTTACTCCA
CACAGGCATAGAGTGTCTGCTATTAATAACTATGCTCAAAAATTGTGTACCTTTAGCTTTTTAATTTGTA
AAGGGGTTAATAAGGAATATTTGATGTATAGTGCCTTGACTAGAGATCATAATCAGCCATACCACATTTG
TAGAGGTTTTACTTGCTTTAAAAAACCTCCCACACCTCCCCCTGAACCTGAAACATAAAATGAATGCAAT
TGTTGTTGTTAACTTGTTTATTGCAGCTTATAATGGTTACAAATAAAGCAATAGCATCACAAATTTCACA
AATAAAGCATTTTTTTCACTGCATTCTAGTTGTGGTTTGTCCAAACTCATCAATGTATCTTATCATGTCT
GGATCAACTGGATAACTCAAGCTAACCAAAATCATCCCAAACTTCCCACCCCATACCCTATTACCACTGC
CAATTACCTGTGGTTTCATTTACTCTAAACCTGTGATTCCTCTGAATTATTTTCATTTTAAAGAAATTGT
ATTTGTTAAATATGTACTACAAACTTAGTAGTTGGAAGGGCTAATTCACTCCCAAAGAAGACAAGATATC
CTTGATCTGTGGATCTACCACACACAAGGCTACTTCCCTGATTAGCAGAACTACACACCAGGGCCAGGGG
TCAGATATCCACTGACCTTTGGATGGTGCTACAAGCTAGTACCAGTTGAGCCAGATAAGGTAGAAGAGGC
CAATAAAGGAGAGAACACCAGCTTGTTACACCCTGTGAGCCTGCATGGGATGGATGACCCGGAGAGAGAA
GTGTTAGAGTGGAGGTTTGACAGCCGCCTAGCATTTCATCACGTGGCCCGAGAGCTGCATCCGGAGTACT
TCAAGAACTGCTGATATCGAGCTTGCTACAAGGGACTTTCCGCTGGGGACTTTCCAGGGAGGCGTGGCCT
GGGCGGGACTGGGGAGTGGCGAGCCCTCAGATCCTGCATATAAGCAGCTGCTTTTTGCCTGTACTGGGTC
TCTCTGGTTAGACCAGATCTGAGCCTGGGAGCTCTCTGGCTAACTAGGGAACCCACTGCTTAAGCCTCAA
TAAAGCTTGCCTTGAGTGCTTCAAGTAGTGTGTGCCCGTCTGTTGTGTGACTCTGGTAACTAGAGATCCC
TCAGACCCTTTTAGTCAGTGTGGAAAATCTCTAGCAGTGGCGCCCGAACAGGGACTTGAAAGCGAAAGGG
AAACCAGAGGAGCTCTCTCGACGCAGGACTCGGCTTGCTGAAGCGCGCACGGCAAGAGGCGAGGGGCGGC
GACTGGTGAGTACGCCAAAAATTTTGACTAGCGGAGGCTAGAAGGAGAGAGATGGGTGCGAGAGCGTCAG
TATTAAGCGGGGGAGAATTAGATCGCGATGGGAAAAAATTCGGTTAAGGCCAGGGGGAAAGAAAAAATAT
AAATTAAAACATATAGTATGGGCAAGCAGGGAGCTAGAACGATTCGCAGTTAATCCTGGCCTGTTAGAAA
CATCAGAAGGCTGTAGACAAATACTGGGACAGCTACAACCATCCCTTCAGACAGGATCAGAAGAACTTAG
ATCATTATATAATACAGTAGCAACCCTCTATTGTGTGCATCAAAGGATAGAGATAAAAGACACCAAGGAA
GCTTTAGACAAGATAGAGGAAGAGCAAAACAAAAGTAAGACCACCGCACAGCAAGCGGCCGGCCGCTGAT
CTTCAGACCTGGAGGAGGAGATATGAGGGACAATTGGAGAAGTGAATTATATAAATATAAAGTAGTAAAA
ATTGAACCATTAGGAGTAGCACCCACCAAGGCAAAGAGAAGAGTGGTGCAGAGAGAAAAAAGAGCAGTGG
GAATAGGAGCTTTGTTCCTTGGGTTCTTGGGAGCAGCAGGAAGCACTATGGGCGCAGCGTCAATGACGCT
GACGGTACAGGCCAGACAATTATTGTCTGGTATAGTGCAGCAGCAGAACAATTTGCTGAGGGCTATTGAG
GCGCAACAGCATCTGTTGCAACTCACAGTCTGGGGCATCAAGCAGCTCCAGGCAAGAATCCTGGCTGTGG
AAAGATACCTAAAGGATCAACAGCTCCTGGGGATTTGGGGTTGCTCTGGAAAACTCATTTGCACCACTGC
TGTGCCTTGGAATGCTAGTTGGAGTAATAAATCTCTGGAACAGATTTGGAATCACACGACCTGGATGGAG
TGGGACAGAGAAATTAACAATTACACAAGCTTAATACACTCCTTAATTGAAGAATCGCAAAACCAGCAAG
AAAAGAATGAACAAGAATTATTGGAATTAGATAAATGGGCAAGTTTGTGGAATTGGTTTAACATAACAAA
TTGGCTGTGGTATATAAAATTATTCATAATGATAGTAGGAGGCTTGGTAGGTTTAAGAATAGTTTTTGCT
GTACTTTCTATAGTGAATAGAGTTAGGCAGGGATATTCACCATTATCGTTTCAGACCCACCTCCCAACCC
CGAGGGGACCCGACAGGCCCGAAGGAATAGAAGAAGAAGGTGGAGAGAGAGACAGAGACAGATCCATTCG
ATTAGTGAACGGATCTCGACGGTATCGCCAAATGGCAGTATTCATCCACAATTTTAAAAGAAAAGGGGGG
ATTGGGGGGTACAGTGCAGGGGAAAGAATAGTAGACATAATAGCAACAGACATACAAACTAAAGAATTAC
AAAAACAAATTACAAAAATTCAAAATTTTCGGGTTTATTACAGGGACAGCAGAGATCCAGTTTGGATCGA
TAAGCTTGATATCGAATTCAGGCAGGCAGAAGTATGCAAAGCATGCATCTCAATTAGTCAGCAACCATAG
TCCCGCCCCTAACTCCGCCCATCCCGCCCCTAACTCCGCCCAGTTCCGCCCATTCTCCGCCCCATGGCTG
ACTAATTTTTTTTATTTATGCAGAGGCCGAGGCCGCCTCTGCCTCTGAGCTATTCCAGAAGTAGTGAGGA
GGCTTTTTTGGAGGCCTAGGCTACGCGCGCCACCATGCCCAAGAAGAAGCGCAAGGTGGGACGCGTCTGC
AGGATATCAAGCTTGCGGTACCGCGGGCCCGGGATCGCCACCATGGACAAGAAGTACAGCATCGGCCTGG
CCATCGGCACCAACTCTGTGGGCTGGGCCGTGATCACCGACGAGTACAAGGTGCCCAGCAAGAAATTCAA
GGTGCTGGGCAACACCGACCGGCACAGCATCAAGAAGAACCTGATCGGCGCCCTGCTGTTCGACAGCGGA
GAAACAGCCGAGGCCACCCGGCTGAAGAGAACCGCCAGAAGAAGATACACCAGACGGAAGAACCGGATCT
GCTATCTGCAAGAGATCTTCAGCAACGAGATGGCCAAGGTGGACGACAGCTTCTTCCACAGACTGGAAGA
GTCCTTCCTGGTGGAAGAGGATAAGAAGCACGAGCGGCACCCCATCTTCGGCAACATCGTGGACGAGGTG
GCCTACCACGAGAAGTACCCCACCATCTACCACCTGAGAAAGAAACTGGTGGACAGCACCGACAAGGCCG
ACCTGCGGCTGATCTATCTGGCCCTGGCCCACATGATCAAGTTCCGGGGCCACTTCCTGATCGAGGGCGA
CCTGAACCCCGACAACAGCGACGTGGACAAGCTGTTCATCCAGCTGGTGCAGACCTACAACCAGCTGTTC
GAGGAAAACCCCATCAACGCCAGCGGCGTGGACGCCAAGGCCATCCTGTCTGCCAGACTGAGCAAGAGCA
GACGGCTGGAAAATCTGATCGCCCAGCTGCCCGGCGAGAAGAAGAATGGCCTGTTCGGCAACCTGATTGC
CCTGAGCCTGGGCCTGACCCCCAACTTCAAGAGCAACTTCGACCTGGCCGAGGATGCCAAACTGCAGCTG
AGCAAGGACACCTACGACGACGACCTGGACAACCTGCTGGCCCAGATCGGCGACCAGTACGCCGACCTGT
TTCTGGCCGCCAAGAACCTGTCCGACGCCATCCTGCTGAGCGACATCCTGAGAGTGAACACCGAGATCAC
CAAGGCCCCCCTGAGCGCCTCTATGATCAAGAGATACGACGAGCACCACCAGGACCTGACCCTGCTGAAA
GCTCTCGTGCGGCAGCAGCTGCCTGAGAAGTACAAAGAGATTTTCTTCGACCAGAGCAAGAACGGCTACG
CCGGCTACATCGATGGCGGAGCCAGCCAGGAAGAGTTCTACAAGTTCATCAAGCCCATCCTGGAAAAGAT
GGACGGCACCGAGGAACTGCTCGTGAAGCTGAACAGAGAGGACCTGCTGCGGAAGCAGCGGACCTTCGAC
AACGGCAGCATCCCCCACCAGATCCACCTGGGAGAGCTGCACGCCATTCTGCGGCGGCAGGAAGATTTTT
ACCCATTCCTGAAGGACAACCGGGAAAAGATCGAGAAGATCCTGACCTTCCGCATCCCCTACTACGTGGG
CCCTCTGGCCAGGGGAAACAGCAGATTCGCCTGGATGACCAGAAAGAGCGAGGAAACCATCACCCCCTGG
AACTTCGAGGAAGTGGTGGACAAGGGCGCCAGCGCCCAGAGCTTCATCGAGCGGATGACCAACTTCGATA
AGAACCTGCCCAACGAGAAGGTGCTGCCCAAGCACAGCCTGCTGTACGAGTACTTCACCGTGTACAACGA
GCTGACCAAAGTGAAATACGTGACCGAGGGAATGAGAAAGCCCGCCTTCCTGAGCGGCGAGCAGAAAAAA
GCCATCGTGGACCTGCTGTTCAAGACCAACCGGAAAGTGACCGTGAAGCAGCTGAAAGAGGACTACTTCA
AGAAAATCGAGTGCTTCGACTCCGTGGAAATCTCCGGCGTGGAAGATCGGTTCAACGCCTCCCTGGGCAC
ATACCACGATCTGCTGAAAATTATCAAGGACAAGGACTTCCTGGACAATGAGGAAAACGAGGACATTCTG
GAAGATATCGTGCTGACCCTGACACTGTTTGAGGACAGAGAGATGATCGAGGAACGGCTGAAAACCTATG
CCCACCTGTTCGACGACAAAGTGATGAAGCAGCTGAAGCGGCGGAGATACACCGGCTGGGGCAGGCTGAG
CCGGAAGCTGATCAACGGCATCCGGGACAAGCAGTCCGGCAAGACAATCCTGGATTTCCTGAAGTCCGAC
GGCTTCGCCAACAGAAACTTCATGCAGCTGATCCACGACGACAGCCTGACCTTTAAAGAGGACATCCAGA
AAGCCCAGGTGTCCGGCCAGGGCGATAGCCTGCACGAGCACATTGCCAATCTGGCCGGCAGCCCCGCCAT
TAAGAAGGGCATCCTGCAGACAGTGAAGGTGGTGGACGAGCTCGTGAAAGTGATGGGCCGGCACAAGCCC
GAGAACATCGTGATCGAAATGGCCAGAGAGAACCAGACCACCCAGAAGGGACAGAAGAACAGCCGCGAGA
GAATGAAGCGGATCGAAGAGGGCATCAAAGAGCTGGGCAGCCAGATCCTGAAAGAACACCCCGTGGAAAA
CACCCAGCTGCAGAACGAGAAGCTGTACCTGTACTACCTGCAGAATGGGCGGGATATGTACGTGGACCAG
GAACTGGACATCAACCGGCTGTCCGACTACGATGTGGACGCTATCGTGCCTCAGAGCTTTCTGAAGGACG
ACTCCATCGATAACAAAGTGCTGACTCGGAGCGACAAGAACCGGGGCAAGAGCGACAACGTGCCCTCCGA
AGAGGTCGTGAAGAAGATGAAGAACTACTGGCGCCAGCTGCTGAATGCCAAGCTGATTACCCAGAGGAAG
TTCGACAATCTGACCAAGGCCGAGAGAGGCGGCCTGAGCGAACTGGATAAGGCCGGCTTCATCAAGAGAC
AGCTGGTGGAAACCCGGCAGATCACAAAGCACGTGGCACAGATCCTGGACTCCCGGATGAACACTAAGTA
CGACGAGAACGACAAACTGATCCGGGAAGTGAAAGTGATCACCCTGAAGTCCAAGCTGGTGTCCGATTTC
CGGAAGGATTTCCAGTTTTACAAAGTGCGCGAGATCAACAACTACCACCACGCCCACGACGCCTACCTGA
ACGCCGTCGTGGGAACCGCCCTGATCAAAAAGTACCCTAAGCTGGAAAGCGAGTTCGTGTACGGCGACTA
CAAGGTGTACGACGTGCGGAAGATGATCGCCAAGAGCGAGCAGGAAATCGGCAAGGCTACCGCCAAGTAC
TTCTTCTACAGCAACATCATGAACTTTTTCAAGACCGAGATTACCCTGGCCAACGGCGAGATCCGGAAGC
GGCCTCTGATCGAGACAAACGGCGAAACAGGCGAGATCGTGTGGGATAAGGGCCGGGACTTTGCCACCGT
GCGGAAAGTGCTGTCTATGCCCCAAGTGAATATCGTGAAAAAGACCGAGGTGCAGACAGGCGGCTTCAGC
AAAGAGTCTATCCTGCCCAAGAGGAACAGCGACAAGCTGATCGCCAGAAAGAAGGACTGGGACCCTAAGA
AGTACGGCGGCTTCGACAGCCCCACCGTGGCCTATTCTGTGCTGGTGGTGGCCAAAGTGGAAAAGGGCAA
GTCCAAGAAACTGAAGAGTGTGAAAGAGCTGCTGGGGATCACCATCATGGAAAGAAGCAGCTTCGAGAAG
AATCCCATCGACTTTCTGGAAGCCAAGGGCTACAAAGAAGTGAAAAAGGACCTGATCATCAAGCTGCCTA
AGTACTCCCTGTTCGAGCTGGAAAACGGCCGGAAGAGAATGCTGGCCTCTGCCGGCGAACTGCAGAAGGG
AAACGAACTGGCCCTGCCCTCCAAATATGTGAACTTCCTGTACCTGGCCAGCCACTATGAGAAGCTGAAG
GGCTCCCCCGAGGATAATGAGCAGAAACAGCTGTTTGTGGAACAGCACAAACACTACCTGGACGAGATCA
TCGAGCAGATCAGCGAGTTCTCCAAGAGAGTGATCCTGGCCGACGCTAATCTGGACAAGGTGCTGAGCGC
CTACAACAAGCACAGAGACAAGCCTATCAGAGAGCAGGCCGAGAATATCATCCACCTGTTTACCCTGACC
AATCTGGGAGCCCCTGCCGCCTTCAAGTACTTTGACACCACCATCGACCGGAAGAGGTACACCAGCACCA
AAGAGGTGCTGGACGCCACCCTGATCCACCAGAGCATCACCGGCCTGTACGAGACACGGATCGACCTGTC
TCAGCTGGGAGGCGACGCCTATCCCTATGACGTGCCCGATTATGCCAGCCTGGGCAGCGGCTCCCCCAAG
AAAAAACGCAAGGTGGAAGATCCTAAGAAAAAGCGGAAAGTGGACGGCATTGGTAGTGGGAGCAACGGCA
GCAGCGGATCCATGCGGGACCACATGGTGCTGCATGAATACGTGAACGCGGCGGGGATAACGGGTGGGTC
CGGAGGTAGAGACCATATGGTTCTCCACGAGTACGTCAACGCAGCGGGCATTACAGGCGGTTCAGGTGGC
AGGGATCACATGGTGTTACATGAATATGTAAATGCGGCTGGAATCACCGGAGGATCTGGAGGCCGGGACC
ATATGGTCTTGCACGAGTACGTTAACGCTGCTGGTATAACCGGGGGCTCGGGCGGTAGAGATCACATGGT
ACTCCATGAGTATGTCAATGCCGCGGGTATAACTGGTGGGTCAGGTGGACGCGACCATATGGTTTTACAT
GAATATGTGAACGCAGCAGGAATTACTGGCGGTTCTGGGGGTAGGGATCATATGGTACTACACGAGTACG
TGAACGCCGCTGGCATCACCGGCGGATCAGGGGGCCGCGACCATATGGTTCTCCACGAATACGTGAATGC
CGCCGGAATTACAGGCGGATCGGGAGGTCGTGATCACATGGTACTACATGAGTACGTAAACGCGGCGGGG
ATCACGGGAGGATCTGGTGGTCGAGACCATATGGTGCTTCACGAGTATGTTAACGCAGCAGGTATTACCG
GCGGTTCTGGTGGCAGAGACCATATGGTCCTGCATGAGTATGTCAATGCCGCTGGCATCACTGGAGGCTC
AGGTGGAAGAGATCACATGGTTCTACACGAATATGTGAATGCAGCCGGTATCACTGGTGGGTCAGGAGGG
CGCGACCACATGGTACTCCATGAATACGTTAATGCAGCTGGGATTACAGGGGGTTCCGGCGGTCGGGATC
ATATGGTTTTGCATGAGTACGTCAACGCTGCCGGAATCACACAGCGGCCGCAAGGTGGAGGTGGACCCAA
GAAGAAGCGCAAGGTGGGAAGCGGAGCTACTAACTTCAGCCTGCTGAAGCAGGCTGGAGACGTGGAGGAG
AACCCTGGACCTGCACCAGGAAGTATGAGCGAGCTGATTAAGGAGAACATGCACATGAAGCTGTACATGG
AGGGCACCGTGGACAACCATCACTTCAAGTGCACATCCGAGGGCGAAGGCAAGCCCTACGAGGGCACCCA
GACCATGAGAATCAAGGTGGTCGAGGGCGGCCCTCTCCCCTTCGCCTTCGACATCCTGGCTACTAGCTTC
CTCTACGGCAGCAAGACCTTCATCAACCACACCCAGGGCATCCCCGACTTCTTCAAGCAGTCCTTCCCTG
AGGGCTTCACATGGGAGAGAGTCACCACATACGAAGACGGGGGCGTGCTGACCGCTACCCAGGACACCAG
CCTCCAGGACGGCTGCCTCATCTACAACGTCAAGATCAGAGGGGTGAACTTCACATCCAACGGCCCTGTG
ATGCAGAAGAAAACACTCGGCTGGGAGGCCTTCACCGAGACGCTGTACCCCGCTGACGGCGGCCTGGAAG
GCAGAAACGACATGGCCCTGAAGCTCGTGGGCGGGAGCCATCTGATCGCAAACATCAAGACCACATATAG
ATCCAAGAAACCCGCTAAGAACCTCAAGATGCCTGGCGTCTACTATGTGGACTACAGACTGGAAAGAATC
AAGGAGGCCAACAACGAGACCTACGTCGAGCAGCACGAGGTGGCAGTGGCCAGATACTGCGACCTCCCTA
GCAAACTGGGGCACAAGCTTAATGGTGGAGGTCCAAAAAAGAAAAGGAAGGTCTAACCTGCAGGGCTTAT
CGATAATCAACCTCTGGATTACAAAATTTGTGAAAGATTGACTGGTATTCTTAACTATGTTGCTCCTTTT
ACGCTATGTGGATACGCTGCTTTAATGCCTTTGTATCATGCTATTGCTTCCCGTATGGCTTTCATTTTCT
CCTCCTTGTATAAATCCTGGTTGCTGTCTCTTTATGAGGAGTTGTGGCCCGTTGTCAGGCAACGTGGCGT
GGTGTGCACTGTGTTTGCTGACGCAACCCCCACTGGTTGGGGCATTGCCACCACCTGTCAGCTCCTTTCC
GGGACTTTCGCTTTCCCCCTCCCTATTGCCACGGCGGAACTCATCGCCGCCTGCCTTGCCCGCTGCTGGA
CAGGGGCTCGGCTGTTGGGCACTGACAATTCCGTGGTGTTGTCGGGGAAATCATCGTCCTTTCCTTGGCT
GCTCGCCTGTGTTGCCACCTGGATTCTGCGCGGGACGTCCTTCTGCTACGTCCCTTCGGCCCTCAATCCA
GCGGACCTTCCTTCCCGCGGCCTGCTGCCGGCTCTGCGGCCTCTTCCGCGTCTTCGCCTTCGCCCTCAGA
CGAGTCGGATCTCCCTTTGGGCCGCCTCCCCGCATGGTACCTGCAGGGATCGATCACTGAGGTACCTTTA
AGACCAATGACTTACAAGGCAGCTGTAGATCTTAGCCACTTTTTAAAAGAAAAGGGGGGACTGGAAGGGC
TAATTCACTCCCAACGAAGACAAGATCTGCTTTTTGCTTGTACTGGGTCTCTCTGGTTAGACCAGATCTG
AGCCTGGGAGCTCTCTGGCTAACTAGGGAACCCACTGCTTAAGCCTCAATAAAGCTTGCCTTGAGTGCTT
CAAGTAGT
